>Addgene plasmid #225147 | pYPQ265_OoA3GX2 | addgene full sequence | sequence record 446206 | Addgene NGS Result
TGGACCAGCCAGGACAGAAATGCCTCGACTTCGCTGCTACCCAAGGTTGCCGGGTGACGCACACCGTGGA
AACGGATGAAGGCACGAACCCAGTGGACATAAGCCTGTTCGGTTCGTAAGCTGTAATGCAAGTAGCGTAT
GCGCTCACGCAACTGGTCCAGAACCTTGACCGAACGCAGCGGTGGTAACGGCGCAGTGGCGGTTTTCATG
GCTTGTTATGACTGTTTTTTTGGGGTACAGTCTATGCCTCGGGCATCCAAGCAGCAAGCGCGTTACGCCG
TGGGTCGATGTTTGATGTTATGGAGCAGCAACGATGTTACGCAGCAGGGCAGTCGCCCTAAAACAAAGTT
AAACATTATGAGGGAAGCGGTGATCGCCGAAGTATCGACTCAACTATCAGAGGTAGTTGGCGTCATCGAG
CGCCATCTCGAACCGACGTTGCTGGCCGTACATTTGTACGGCTCCGCAGTGGATGGCGGCCTGAAGCCAC
ACAGTGATATTGATTTGCTGGTTACGGTGACCGTAAGGCTTGATGAAACAACGCGGCGAGCTTTGATCAA
CGACCTTTTGGAAACTTCGGCTTCCCCTGGAGAGAGCGAGATTCTCCGCGCTGTAGAAGTCACCATTGTT
GTGCACGACGACATCATTCCGTGGCGTTATCCAGCTAAGCGCGAACTGCAATTTGGAGAATGGCAGCGCA
ATGACATTCTTGCAGGTATCTTCGAGCCAGCCACGATCGACATTGATCTGGCTATCTTGCTGACAAAAGC
AAGAGAACATAGCGTTGCCTTGGTAGGTCCAGCGGCGGAGGAACTCTTTGATCCGGTTCCTGAACAGGAT
CTATTTGAGGCGCTAAATGAAACCTTAACGCTATGGAACTCGCCGCCCGACTGGGCTGGCGATGAGCGAA
ATGTAGTGCTTACGTTGTCCCGCATTTGGTACAGCGCAGTAACCGGCAAAATCGCGCCGAAGGATGTCGC
TGCCGACTGGGCAATGGAGCGCCTGCCGGCCCAGTATCAGCCCGTCATACTTGAAGCTAGACAGGCTTAT
CTTGGACAAGAAGAAGATCGCTTGGCCTCGCGCGCAGATCAGTTGGAAGAATTTGTCCACTACGTGAAAG
GCGAGATCACCAAGGTAGTCGGCAAATAACCCTCGAGCCACCCATGACCAAAATCCCTTAACGTGAGTTA
CGCGTCGTTCCACTGAGCGTCAGACCCCGTAGAAAAGATCAAAGGATCTTCTTGAGATCCTTTTTTTCTG
CGCGTAATCTGCTGCTTGCAAACAAAAAAACCACCGCTACCAGCGGTGGTTTGTTTGCCGGATCAAGAGC
TACCAACTCTTTTTCCGAAGGTAACTGGCTTCAGCAGAGCGCAGATACCAAATACTGTTCTTCTAGTGTA
GCCGTAGTTAGGCCACCACTTCAAGAACTCTGTAGCACCGCCTACATACCTCGCTCTGCTAATCCTGTTA
CCAGTGGCTGCTGCCAGTGGCGATAAGTCGTGTCTTACCGGGTTGGACTCAAGACGATAGTTACCGGATA
AGGCGCAGCGGTCGGGCTGAACGGGGGGTTCGTGCACACAGCCCAGCTTGGAGCGAACGACCTACACCGA
ACTGAGATACCTACAGCGTGAGCTATGAGAAAGCGCCACGCTTCCCGAAGGGAGAAAGGCGGACAGGTAT
CCGGTAAGCGGCAGGGTCGGAACAGGAGAGCGCACGAGGGAGCTTCCAGGGGGAAACGCCTGGTATCTTT
ATAGTCCTGTCGGGTTTCGCCACCTCTGACTTGAGCGTCGATTTTTGTGATGCTCGTCAGGGGGGCGGAG
CCTATGGAAAAACGCCAGCAACGCGGCCTTTTTACGGTTCCTGGCCTTTTGCTGGCCTTTTGCTCACATG
TTCTTTCCTGCGTTATCCCCTGATTCTGTGGATAACCGTATTACCGCCTTTGAGTGAGCTGATACCGCTC
GCCGCAGCCGAACGACCGAGCGCAGCGAGTCAGTGAGCGAGGAAGCGGAAGAGCGCCCAATACGCAAACC
GCCTCTCCCCGCGCGTTGGCCGATTCATTAATGCAGCTGGCACGACAGGTTTCCCGACTGGAAAGCGGGC
AGTGAGCGCAACGCAATTAATACGCGTACCGCGAGCCAGGAAGAGTTTGTAGAAACGCAAAAAGGCCATC
CGTCAGGATGGCCTTCTGCTTAGTTTGATGCCTGGCAGTTTATGGCGGGCGTCCTGCCCGCCACCCTCCG
GGCCGTTGCTTCACAACGTTCAAATCCGCTCCCGGCGGATTTGTCCTACTCAGGAGAGCGTTCACCGACA
AACAACAGATAAAACGAAAGGCCCAGTCTTCCGACTGAGCCTTTCGTTTTATTTGATGCCTGGCAGTTCC
CTACTCTCGCGTTAACGCTTGCATGGATGTTTTCCCAGTCACGACGTTGTAAAACGACGGCCAGTCTTAA
GCTCGGGCCCCAAATAATGATTTTATTTTGACTGATAGTGACCTGTTCGTTGCAACAAATTGATGAGCAA
TGCTTTTTTATAATGCCAACTTTGTACAAAAAAGCAGGCTCCGAATTCGCCCTTCATGGAGGCGAGCCCG
TCTCCCGGTACTAGCTGCCTCCTTGATGAGAATACATTCACCGAAAACTTTATGAACCAAATGTCGCCAA
GGAAAACGTACTTGTGCTATAAAGTGGAAATCTTGGACGGCGATGCCAGAATACCGCTGGACGAAAAGAA
AGGATTTGTTCGCAACAAAGGGGCTAATGAACCTGGGGAACCCTGCCACGCCGAACATTATTTCCTCGAT
AGGATAAGATCATGGAACCTGGATCGGGAATTGCATTACCGGCTTACGTGCTTCATTTCCTGGACGCCAT
GTGATACGTGTGCCCAAAGACTGGCTGATTTCCTGGGCAAGAACTCTCACGTCTCGTTGCATATATTCGC
CTCGCGGATCTATTCACTTTCCGATTATGAGGCGGGACTTAGGACATTGCAAGCGGCGGGCGCTCAGATT
GCGATTATGACCTCGAATGAATTTGAACACTGCTGGCAGAATTTCGTTGATCACCAAGGAAAACCCTTTC
AACCGTGGGATGGCCTCGAGGTCGTCTCACAGCATCTCTGTAATAACTTGCAGGCTATTCTGCAGACCCA
AGAGAATTCAGGTTCTGAGACCCCTGGCACAAGTGAGTCAGCAACACCCGAGTCCACCATGGATTACAAG
GACCACGACGGGGATTACAAGGACCACGACATTGATTACAAGGATGATGATGACAAGATGGCTCCGAAGA
AGAAGAGGAAGGTTGGCATCCACGGGGTGCCAGCTGCTGACAAGAAGTACTCGATCGGCCTCGCTATTGG
GACTAACTCTGTTGGCTGGGCCGTGATCACCGACGAGTACAAGGTGCCCTCAAAGAAGTTCAAGGTCCTG
GGCAACACCGATCGGCATTCCATCAAGAAGAATCTCATTGGCGCTCTCCTGTTCGACAGCGGCGAGACGG
CTGAGGCTACGCGGCTCAAGCGCACCGCCCGCAGGCGGTACACGCGCAGGAAGAATCGCATCTGCTACCT
GCAGGAGATTTTCTCCAACGAGATGGCGAAGGTTGACGATTCTTTCTTCCACAGGCTGGAGGAGTCATTC
CTCGTGGAGGAGGATAAGAAGCACGAGCGGCATCCAATCTTCGGCAACATTGTCGACGAGGTTGCCTACC
ACGAGAAGTACCCTACGATCTACCATCTGCGGAAGAAGCTCGTGGACTCCACAGATAAGGCGGACCTCCG
CCTGATCTACCTCGCTCTGGCCCACATGATTAAGTTCAGGGGCCATTTCCTGATCGAGGGGGATCTCAAC
CCGGACAATAGCGATGTTGACAAGCTGTTCATCCAGCTCGTGCAGACGTACAACCAGCTCTTCGAGGAGA
ACCCCATTAATGCGTCAGGCGTCGACGCGAAGGCTATCCTGTCCGCTAGGCTCTCGAAGTCTCGGCGCCT
CGAGAACCTGATCGCCCAGCTGCCGGGCGAGAAGAAGAACGGCCTGTTCGGGAATCTCATTGCGCTCAGC
CTGGGGCTCACGCCCAACTTCAAGTCGAATTTCGATCTCGCTGAGGACGCCAAGCTGCAGCTCTCCAAGG
ACACATACGACGATGACCTGGATAACCTCCTGGCCCAGATCGGCGATCAGTACGCGGACCTGTTCCTCGC
TGCCAAGAATCTGTCGGACGCCATCCTCCTGTCTGATATTCTCAGGGTGAACACCGAGATTACGAAGGCT
CCGCTCTCAGCCTCCATGATCAAGCGCTACGACGAGCACCATCAGGATCTGACCCTCCTGAAGGCGCTGG
TCAGGCAGCAGCTCCCCGAGAAGTACAAGGAGATCTTCTTCGATCAGTCGAAGAACGGCTACGCTGGGTA
CATTGACGGCGGGGCCTCTCAGGAGGAGTTCTACAAGTTCATCAAGCCGATTCTGGAGAAGATGGACGGC
ACGGAGGAGCTGCTGGTGAAGCTCAATCGCGAGGACCTCCTGAGGAAGCAGCGGACATTCGATAACGGCA
GCATCCCACACCAGATTCATCTCGGGGAGCTGCACGCTATCCTGAGGAGGCAGGAGGACTTCTACCCTTT
CCTCAAGGATAACCGCGAGAAGATCGAGAAGATTCTGACTTTCAGGATCCCGTACTACGTCGGCCCACTC
GCTAGGGGCAACTCCCGCTTCGCTTGGATGACCCGCAAGTCAGAGGAGACGATCACGCCGTGGAACTTCG
AGGAGGTGGTCGACAAGGGCGCTAGCGCTCAGTCGTTCATCGAGAGGATGACGAATTTCGACAAGAACCT
GCCAAATGAGAAGGTGCTCCCTAAGCACTCGCTCCTGTACGAGTACTTCACAGTCTACAACGAGCTGACT
AAGGTGAAGTATGTGACCGAGGGCATGAGGAAGCCGGCTTTCCTGTCTGGGGAGCAGAAGAAGGCCATCG
TGGACCTCCTGTTCAAGACCAACCGGAAGGTCACGGTTAAGCAGCTCAAGGAGGACTACTTCAAGAAGAT
TGAGTGCTTCGATTCGGTCGAGATCTCTGGCGTTGAGGACCGCTTCAACGCCTCCCTGGGGACCTACCAC
GATCTCCTGAAGATCATTAAGGATAAGGACTTCCTGGACAACGAGGAGAATGAGGATATCCTCGAGGACA
TTGTGCTGACACTCACTCTGTTCGAGGACCGGGAGATGATCGAGGAGCGCCTGAAGACTTACGCCCATCT
CTTCGATGACAAGGTCATGAAGCAGCTCAAGAGGAGGAGGTACACCGGCTGGGGGAGGCTGAGCAGGAAG
CTCATCAACGGCATTCGGGACAAGCAGTCCGGGAAGACGATCCTCGACTTCCTGAAGAGCGATGGCTTCG
CGAACCGCAATTTCATGCAGCTGATTCACGATGACAGCCTCACATTCAAGGAGGATATCCAGAAGGCTCA
GGTGAGCGGCCAGGGGGACTCGCTGCACGAGCATATCGCGAACCTCGCTGGCTCGCCAGCTATCAAGAAG
GGGATTCTGCAGACCGTGAAGGTTGTGGACGAGCTGGTGAAGGTCATGGGCAGGCACAAGCCTGAGAACA
TCGTCATTGAGATGGCCCGGGAGAATCAGACCACGCAGAAGGGCCAGAAGAACTCACGCGAGAGGATGAA
GAGGATCGAGGAGGGCATTAAGGAGCTGGGGTCCCAGATCCTCAAGGAGCACCCGGTGGAGAACACGCAG
CTGCAGAATGAGAAGCTCTACCTGTACTACCTCCAGAATGGCCGCGATATGTATGTGGACCAGGAGCTGG
ATATTAACAGGCTCAGCGATTACGACGTCGATCATATCGTTCCACAGTCATTCCTGAAGGATGACTCCAT
TGACAACAAGGTCCTCACCAGGTCGGACAAGAACCGGGGCAAGTCTGATAATGTTCCTTCAGAGGAGGTC
GTTAAGAAGATGAAGAACTACTGGCGCCAGCTCCTGAATGCCAAGCTGATCACGCAGCGGAAGTTCGATA
ACCTCACAAAGGCTGAGAGGGGCGGGCTCTCTGAGCTGGACAAGGCGGGCTTCATCAAGAGGCAGCTGGT
CGAGACACGGCAGATCACTAAGCACGTTGCGCAGATTCTCGACTCACGGATGAACACTAAGTACGATGAG
AATGACAAGCTGATCCGCGAGGTGAAGGTCATCACCCTGAAGTCAAAGCTCGTCTCCGACTTCAGGAAGG
ATTTCCAGTTCTACAAGGTTCGGGAGATCAACAATTACCACCATGCCCATGACGCGTACCTGAACGCGGT
GGTCGGCACAGCTCTGATCAAGAAGTACCCAAAGCTCGAGAGCGAGTTCGTGTACGGGGACTACAAGGTT
TACGATGTGAGGAAGATGATCGCCAAGTCGGAGCAGGAGATTGGCAAGGCTACCGCCAAGTACTTCTTCT
ACTCTAACATTATGAATTTCTTCAAGACAGAGATCACTCTGGCCAATGGCGAGATCCGGAAGCGCCCCCT
CATCGAGACGAACGGCGAGACGGGGGAGATCGTGTGGGACAAGGGCAGGGATTTCGCGACCGTCAGGAAG
GTTCTCTCCATGCCACAAGTGAATATCGTCAAGAAGACAGAGGTCCAGACTGGCGGGTTCTCTAAGGAGT
CAATTCTGCCTAAGCGGAACAGCGACAAGCTCATCGCCCGCAAGAAGGACTGGGATCCGAAGAAGTACGG
CGGGTTCGACAGCCCCACTGTGGCCTACTCGGTCCTGGTTGTGGCGAAGGTTGAGAAGGGCAAGTCCAAG
AAGCTCAAGAGCGTGAAGGAGCTGCTGGGGATCACGATTATGGAGCGCTCCAGCTTCGAGAAGAACCCGA
TCGATTTCCTGGAGGCGAAGGGCTACAAGGAGGTGAAGAAGGACCTGATCATTAAGCTCCCCAAGTACTC
ACTCTTCGAGCTGGAGAACGGCAGGAAGCGGATGCTGGCTTCCGCTGGCGAGCTGCAGAAGGGGAACGAG
CTGGCTCTGCCGTCCAAGTATGTGAACTTCCTCTACCTGGCCTCCCACTACGAGAAGCTCAAGGGCAGCC
CCGAGGACAACGAGCAGAAGCAGCTGTTCGTCGAGCAGCACAAGCATTACCTCGACGAGATCATTGAGCA
GATTTCCGAGTTCTCCAAGCGCGTGATCCTGGCCGACGCGAATCTGGATAAGGTCCTCTCCGCGTACAAC
AAGCACCGCGACAAGCCAATCAGGGAGCAGGCTGAGAATATCATTCATCTCTTCACCCTGACGAACCTCG
GCGCCCCTGCTGCTTTCAAGTACTTCGACACAACTATCGATCGCAAGAGGTACACAAGCACTAAGGAGGT
CCTGGACGCGACCCTCATCCACCAGTCGATTACCGGCCTCTACGAGACGCGCATCGACCTGTCTCAGCTC
GGGGGCGACAAGCGGCCAGCGGCGACGAAGAAGGCGGGGCAGGCGAAGAAGAAGAAGGGAGACGGATCAG
GCGGGTCAACAAACCTCAGTGACATCATAGAGAAGGAAACTGGTAAGCAACTGGTTATTCAAGAGAGCAT
TCTGATGCTCCCTGAGGAAGTCGAGGAAGTTATAGGAAACAAGCCTGAGAGCGATATACTCGTGCATACG
GCGTATGACGAGAGCACGGATGAAAATGTGATGCTCTTGACCAGCGATGCGCCAGAATATAAACCCTGGG
CACTGGTTATTCAGGACTCTAACGGGGAAAATAAAATCAAGATGCTCTCAGGTGGCTCCCCAAAGAAGAA
ACGCAAGGTTTAGTGGCGGCCGCCGACGTCCGATCGTTCAAACATTTGGCAATAAAGTTTCTTAAGATTG
AATCCTGTTGCCGGTCTTGCGATGATTATCATATAATTTCTGTTGAATTACGTTAAGCATGTAATAATTA
ACATGTAATGCATGACGTTATTTATGAGATGGGTTTTTATGATTAGAGTCCCGCAATTATACATTTAATA
CGCGATAGAAAACAAAATATAGCGCGCAAACTAGGATAAATTATCGCGCGCGGTGTCATCTATGTTACTA
GATCGGGAATTGATCCCCCCTCGACAGCTTCCGGAAAGGGCGAATTCGCAACTTTGTATACAAAAGTTGA
ACGAGAAACGTAAAATGATATAAATATCAATATATTAAATTAGATTTTGCATAAAAAACAGACTACATAA
TACTGTAAAACACAACATATCCAGTCACTATGCCATCCAGCTGATATCCCCTATAGTGAGTCGTATTACA
TGGTCATAGCTGTTTCCTGGCAGCTCTGGCCCGTGTCTCAAAATCTCTGATGTTACATTGCACAAGATAA
AAATATATCATCATGCCTCCTC
Features (pLannotate 1.2.2; 16 found; start..end, strand, type, name):
     96..119     +  promoter       Pc promoter (fragment): intI1 (promoter lies within the coding sequence); class 1 integron promoter
    295..351     +  CDS            GmR (fragment): gentamycin acetyltransferase; aacC1; confers resistance to gentamycin
    358..1149    +  CDS            SmR: aminoglycoside adenylyltransferase (Murphy, 1985); aadA; confers resistance to spectinomycin and streptomycin
   1242..1830    +  rep_origin     ori: high-copy-number ColE1/pMB1/pBR322/pUC origin of replication
   2013..2105    +  CDS            lacI (fragment): lac repressor; lacI; The lac repressor binds to the lac operator to inhibit transcription in E. coli. This inhibition can be relieved by adding lactose or isopropyl-β-D-thiogalactopyranoside (IPTG).
   2160..2187    -  terminator     rrnB T2 terminator: transcription terminator T2 from the E. coli rrnB gene
   2319..2362    +  terminator     rrnB T1 terminator: Escherichia coli rrnB; transcription terminator T1 from the E. coli rrnB gene
   2409..2445    -  CDS            lacZα (fragment): LacZα fragment of β-galactosidase; lacZ fragment
   2461..2560    +  protein_bind   attL1: mutant version of attL; recombination site for the Gateway® LR reaction LR Clonase™
   2612..3157    +  CDS            APOBEC3G (fragment): ABC3G_PANTR - Experimental evidence at protein level: Swiss-Prot protein existence level 1. DNA deaminase (cytidine deaminase) which acts as an inhibitor of retrovirus replication and retrotransposon mobility via deaminase- dependent and -independent mechanisms. Exhibits antiviral activity against vif-deficient: HIV-1 and simian immunodeficiency viruses (SIVs) and also against simian foamy virus (SFV). After the penetration of retroviral nucleocapsids into target cells of infection and the initiation of reverse transcription, it can induce the conversion of cytosine to uracil in the minus-sens
   3254..3273    +  CDS            2xFLAG (fragment): two tandem FLAG® epitope tags
   3329..7429    +  CDS            cas9: CAS9_STRP1 - Also known as csn1 From Streptococcus pyogenes serotype M1.
   7499..7747    +  CDS            UGI: UNGI_BPPB2 - Experimental evidence at protein level: Swiss-Prot protein existence level 1. This protein binds specifically and reversibly to the host uracil-DNA glycosylase, preventing removal of uracil residues from PBS2 DNA by the host uracil-excision repair system. From Bacillus phage PBS2 (Bacteriophage PBS2).
   7802..8054    +  terminator     NOS terminator: nopaline synthase terminator and poly(A) signal
   8099..8222    +  protein_bind   attR5: mutant version of attR; recombination site for the Gateway® LR reaction LR Clonase™
   8240..8258    -  promoter       T7 promoter: promoter for bacteriophage T7 RNA polymerase
