[The description below was written by a language model from this plasmid's Addgene catalogue record and pLannotate feature annotations shown in this document.]
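Description:
pYPQ265_OoA3GX2 is an 8,352 bp Gateway entry clone built on the pYPQ255 backbone and catalogued as a plant expression vector component. It is maintained in E. coli through a high-copy ColE1/pUC-type origin and selected with spectinomycin via the aadA (SmR) aminoglycoside adenylyltransferase gene. Short remnants of a gentamicin resistance gene, a class 1 integron promoter, lacI and lacZα are also detected, but these are only fragments and appear to be backbone leftovers. The rrnB T1 and T2 terminators lie upstream of the cloning region, where they typically insulate the insert from read-through bacterial transcription.

The payload, flanked by attL1 and attR5 recombination sites, is a cytosine base editor open reading frame described as OoA3GX2-zCas9(D10A)-UGI (CBE_V01 architecture). At the N-terminal end is a cytidine deaminase that the annotation software matches to part of APOBEC3G, followed by a partial FLAG-tag match and then a Streptococcus pyogenes Cas9 sequence, recorded as the D10A nickase. This is followed by the uracil DNA glycosylase inhibitor from Bacillus phage PBS2 and a NOS terminator/poly(A) signal. In such an editor the nickase brings the deaminase to a guide-specified site, where cytosines are converted to uracil. UGI blocks uracil excision, so the change is resolved as a C-to-T substitution.

No plant promoter is annotated within the att-flanked cassette, which suggests that the promoter comes from the destination vector. The attL1/attR5 pairing suits a multisite LR reaction with a compatible second entry clone, presumably one carrying guide RNA expression units. The associated work concerns animal-derived deaminases for multiplexed base editing in rice.
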