Addgene plasmid #225147: pYPQ265_OoA3GX2
Purpose: Gateway entry clone (attL1 & attR5) OoA3GX2-CBE_V01 for C-T base editing
Depositing lab: Yiping Qi. Depositing organization: University of Maryland, College Park. Publication: Harnessing novel cytidine deaminases from the animal kingdom for robust multiplexed base editing in rice. Contiliani DF, Sretenovic S, Dailey M, Zhou M, Cheng Y, Creste S, Xiao S, Qi Y. Plant Biotechnol J. 2025 Feb 14. doi: 10.1111/pbi.70000. PubMed 39950393.
Backbone
  Vector backbone: pYPQ255
  Total vector size (bp): 8352
  Vector type: Plant Expression
Growth in bacteria
  Bacterial resistance: Spectinomycin, 50 μg/mL
  Growth temperature: 37°C
  Growth strain: DH5alpha
  Copy number: High Copy
Gene/Insert
  Gene/Insert name: OoA3GX2-zCas9(D10A)-UGI
Terms and licenses: Academic/Nonprofit Terms; Industry Terms: Not Available to Industry
How to cite: pYPQ265_OoA3GX2 was a gift from Yiping Qi (Addgene plasmid # 225147 ; http://n2t.net/addgene:225147 ; RRID:Addgene_225147)
